Addgene plasmid #8336: pGEX-cIAP2mut
Depositing lab: Jon Ashwell. Depositing organization: National Cancer Institute (NCI). Publication: TNF-RII and c-IAP1 mediate ubiquitination and degradation of TRAF2. Li X, Yang Y, Ashwell JD. Nature 2002 Mar 21;416(6878):345-7. 10.1038/416345a PubMed 11907583.
Backbone
  Vector backbone: pGEX
  Backbone size w/o insert (bp): 4900
  Vector type: Bacterial Expression
Growth in bacteria
  Bacterial resistance: Ampicillin, 100 μg/mL
  Growth temperature: 37°C
  Growth strain: DH5alpha
  Copy number: High Copy
Gene/Insert
  Gene/Insert name: ciap2mut (alt name: cIAP2)
  Species: H. sapiens (human)
  Insert size (bp): 1800
  Mutation: H574A
  Entrez Gene: BIRC3 (a.k.a. AIP1, API2, CIAP2, HAIP1, HIAP1, IAP-1, MALT2, MIHC, RNF49, c-IAP2)
  Tag / fusion protein: GST (N terminal on backbone)
  Cloning method: Restriction Enzyme; 5′ cloning site BamH1 (not destroyed); 3′ cloning site NotI (not destroyed)
  Sequencing primers: 5′ GGGCTGGCAAGCCACGTTTGGTGG; 3′ TCCGGGAGCTGCATGTGTCAGAGG
Terms and licenses: Academic/Nonprofit Terms; Industry Terms: Not Available to Industry
How to cite: pGEX-cIAP2mut was a gift from Jon Ashwell (Addgene plasmid # 8336 ; http://n2t.net/addgene:8336 ; RRID:Addgene_8336)
