[The description below was written by a language model from this plasmid's Addgene catalogue record.]
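Description:
pGEX-cIAP2mut is a bacterial expression plasmid built on a pGEX backbone of about 4.9 kb. It carries a mutant form of human cIAP2 (BIRC3, also known as API2, HIAP1 or MIHC) as an insert of roughly 1.8 kb. The coding sequence was placed between the BamHI and NotI sites of the vector, both of which remain intact, so that it is fused in frame to the glutathione S-transferase (GST) tag supplied by the backbone at the N terminus. The plasmid is maintained in E. coli at high copy number under ampicillin selection. The record gives no feature table, so the promoter and origin of replication are not stated. pGEX vectors generally drive the GST fusion from an IPTG-inducible tac promoter, but the exact pGEX variant is not specified here.

The insert carries a single substitution, H574A. The record does not explain the purpose of this change. Its position near the C terminus of the protein is consistent with the RING domain that gives IAP family members their E3 ubiquitin ligase activity, so it probably serves as a ligase-deficient version, but this is an inference rather than a recorded fact. The GST tag allows the recombinant protein to be purified on glutathione resin and used in pull-down or in vitro biochemical assays. The associated publication concerns ubiquitination and degradation of TRAF2 mediated by TNF-RII and c-IAP1. That context suggests the construct was used to produce recombinant mutant cIAP2 for comparison or control purposes in ubiquitination experiments.
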