>Addgene plasmid #8336 | pGEX-cIAP2mut | addgene partial sequence | sequence record 16894 | 8336 with pGEX-3
GCCACNCGAAACGCGCGAAGGCAGATCGTCAGNTCAGTCACGATGCGGCCGCTCAGTCAGTCAATCGATA
AGCTTGATGTGGTGACCTCATGAAAGAAATGTACGAACTGTACCCTTGATTGTACTCCTACAAATAGGAC
ACTTTCTTAAAGAAGGAGCACAATCTTTGCATACTACTAGAGCACCACAAGGAATAAACACTATGGACAC
TTCTTTGTCCATACACACTTTACATGTTCTTTCTTCTTGTAGTCTCCGCAATTGTTCTTCCACTGGTAGA
TCTGAAACATCTTCTGTGGGAATATATTTTATGTCCTGTTGCACAAATAAATGCTCATATAACACAGCTT
CAGCTTCTTGCAGAGAGTTTCTGAATACAGTGGCTGCAATATTTCCTTTTACTAAAATCGTATCAATCAG
TTCTCTTGCTTGTAAAGACGTCTGTGTCTTCTGTTTAATAGCATCATGTTCTTGTTCATTAATAATTCCG
GCAGTTAGTAGACTATCCAGGATTGGAATTACACAAGTCAAATGTTGAAAAAGTGCCATTCTATTCTTCC
GGATTAATAATAAATCATTTGATTCTTTTTCCTCAGTTGCTCTTTCTCTCTCCTCTTCCCTTATTTCATC
TTCTGCATTGAGTAAGTCTAACACAAGATCATTGACCAAGCCTATAATTCTCTCCAGTTGCTAGGATTTT
TCTCTGAACTGTCTGTTTTACCAGGCTTCTACTAAAGCCCATTTCCCCGGCAGCATTAATCACAGGAGTA
T
