>Addgene plasmid #8336 | pGEX-cIAP2mut | addgene partial sequence | sequence record 16895 | 8336 with pGEX-5
CTGGTTCCGCGTGGATCCATGAACATAGTAGAAAACAGCATATTCTTATCAAATTTGATGAAAAGCGCCA
ACACGTTTGAACTGAAATACGACTTGTCATGTGAACTGTACCGAATGTCTACGTATTCCACTTTTCCTGC
TGGGGTTCCTGTCTCAGAAAGGAGTCTTGCTCGTGCTGGTTTCTATTACACTGGTGTGAATGACAAGGTC
AAATGCTTCTGTTGTGGCCTGATGCTGGATAACTGGAAAAGAGGAGACAGTCCTACTGAAAAGCATAAAA
AGTTGTATCCTAGCTGCAGATTCGTTCAGAGTCTAGATTCCGTTAACAACTTGGAAGCTACCTCTCAGCC
TACTTTTCCTTCTTCAGTAACAAATTCCACACACTCATTACTTCCGGGTACAGAAAACAGTGGATATTTC
CGTGGCTCTTATTCAAACTCTCCATCAAATCCTGTAAACTCCAGAGCAAATCAAGATTTTTCTGCCTTGA
TGAGAAGTTCCTACCACTGTGCAATGAATAACGAAAATGCCAGATTACTTACTTTTCAGACATGGCCATT
GACTTTTCTGTCGCCAACAGATCTGGCAAAAGCAGGCTTTTACTACATAGGACCTGGAGACAGAGTGGCT
TGCTTTGCCTGTGGTGGAAAATTGAGCAATTGGGAACCGAANGGATAATGCTATGTCANAANACCTGAGA
CATTTTCCCAAATGCCCATTTATAGAAAATCAGCTT
